Addgene plasmid #81857: pDONR223_RB1_WT
Purpose: Gateway Donor vector containing RB1 , part of the Target Accelerator Plasmid Collection.
Depositing lab: Jesse Boehm & William Hahn & David Root. Depositing organization: Broad Institute. Publication: Systematic Functional Interrogation of Rare Cancer Variants Identifies Oncogenic Alleles. Kim E, Ilic N, Shrestha Y, Zou L, Kamburov A, Zhu C, Yang X, Lubonja R, Tran N, Nguyen C, Lawrence MS, Piccioni F, Bagul M, Doench JG, Chouinard CR, Wu X, Hogstrom L, Natoli T, Tamayo P, Horn H, Corsello SM, Lage K, Root DE, Subramanian A, Golub TR, Getz G, Boehm JS, Hahn WC. Cancer Discov. 2016 Jul;6(7):714-26. doi: 10.1158/2159-8290.CD-16-0160. Epub 2016 May 4. PubMed 27147599.
Backbone
  Vector backbone: pDONR223
  Backbone manufacturer: Invitrogen
  Backbone size w/o insert (bp): 2790
  Vector type: Gateway Entry vector
Growth in bacteria
  Bacterial resistance: Spectinomycin, 50 μg/mL
  Growth temperature: 37°C
  Growth strain: DH5alpha
  Copy number: High Copy
Gene/Insert
  Gene/Insert name: RB1
  Species: H. sapiens (human)
  Mutation: WT
  GenBank ID: NM_000321.2
  Entrez Gene: RB1 (a.k.a. OSRC, PPP1R130, RB, p105-Rb, p110-RB1, pRb, pp110)
  Promoter: None
  Cloning method: Gateway Cloning
  Sequencing primers: 5′ M13pUC-fwd; 3′ M13-Rev
Terms and licenses: Academic/Nonprofit Terms; Industry Terms: Not Available to Industry
Depositor comments: Closed state: stop codon immediately follows insert
How to cite: pDONR223_RB1_WT was a gift from Jesse Boehm & William Hahn & David Root (Addgene plasmid # 81857 ; http://n2t.net/addgene:81857 ; RRID:Addgene_81857)
