[The description below was written by a language model from this plasmid's Addgene catalogue record and pLannotate feature annotations shown in this document.]
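Description:
pDONR223_RB1_WT is a Gateway entry clone built on the Invitrogen pDONR223 backbone and carrying the wild-type human RB1 open reading frame, which encodes the retinoblastoma tumour suppressor protein. It is propagated in E. coli as a high-copy plasmid from a ColE1/pUC-type origin and selected with spectinomycin through the aadA (SmR) aminoglycoside adenylyltransferase gene. That gene sits downstream of fragments of a class 1 integron Pc promoter and a gentamicin acetyltransferase gene. The sequenced record is about 5.6 kb, consistent with the roughly 2.8 kb backbone plus the roughly 2.8 kb RB1 coding sequence.

The RB1 ORF is flanked on both sides by attL recombination sites. The automated annotation labels both as attL3, although entry clones of this type normally carry two distinct attL sites that give directional transfer. These sites allow LR Clonase-mediated transfer of the insert into any compatible Gateway destination vector. The catalogue entry lists no promoter for the insert, so the plasmid is a shuttle and archival form of the gene rather than an expression construct. A T7 promoter lies just outside the downstream att site, facing back toward the insert, and rrnB T1 and T2 terminators in the backbone insulate the cloning region from read-through transcription. Short lacZα and lacI fragments are backbone remnants with no evident function. The depositor notes that the clone is in the "closed" configuration, with a stop codon immediately following the ORF, so it suits native or N-terminally tagged expression but not C-terminal fusions. The plasmid belongs to the Target Accelerator Plasmid Collection, created for systematic functional study of cancer gene variants, where this wild-type clone would naturally serve as the reference allele for RB1.
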