Features (pLannotate 1.2.2; 12 found; start..end, strand, type, name):
     38..74      -  CDS            lacZα (fragment): LacZα fragment of β-galactosidase; lacZ fragment
     91..186     +  protein_bind   attL3: mutant version of attL; recombination site for the Gateway® LR reaction LR Clonase™
    192..2975    +  CDS            RB1: RB_HUMAN - Experimental evidence at protein level: Swiss-Prot protein existence level 1. (Microbial infection) In case of viral infections, interactions with SV40 large T antigen, HPV E7 protein or adenovirus E1A protein induce the disassembly of RB1-E2F1 complex thereby disrupting RB1's activity. From Homo sapiens (Human).
   2983..3078    -  protein_bind   attL3: mutant version of attL; recombination site for the Gateway® LR reaction LR Clonase™
   3097..3115    -  promoter       T7 promoter: promoter for bacteriophage T7 RNA polymerase
   3305..3328    +  promoter       Pc promoter (fragment): intI1 (promoter lies within the coding sequence); class 1 integron promoter
   3504..3560    +  CDS            GmR (fragment): gentamycin acetyltransferase; aacC1; confers resistance to gentamycin
   3567..4358    +  CDS            SmR: aminoglycoside adenylyltransferase (Murphy, 1985); aadA; confers resistance to spectinomycin and streptomycin
   4451..5039    +  rep_origin     ori: high-copy-number ColE1/pMB1/pBR322/pUC origin of replication
   5222..5314    +  CDS            lacI (fragment): lac repressor; lacI; The lac repressor binds to the lac operator to inhibit transcription in E. coli. This inhibition can be relieved by adding lactose or isopropyl-β-D-thiogalactopyranoside (IPTG).
   5369..5396    -  terminator     rrnB T2 terminator: transcription terminator T2 from the E. coli rrnB gene
   5528..5571    +  terminator     rrnB T1 terminator: Escherichia coli rrnB; transcription terminator T1 from the E. coli rrnB gene
>Addgene plasmid #81857 | pDONR223_RB1_WT | addgene full sequence | sequence record 168838 | Addgene NGS Result
GGCAGTTCCCTACTCTCGCGTTAACGCTAGCATGGATGTTTTCCCAGTCACGACGTTGTAAAACGACGGC
CAGTCTTAAGCTCGGGCCCCAAATAATGATTTTATTTTGACTGATAGTGACCTGTTCGTTGCAACAAATT
GATGAGCAATGCTTTTTTATAATGCCAACTTTGTACAAAAAAGTTGGCACCATGCCGCCCAAAACCCCCC
GAAAAACGGCCGCCACCGCCGCCGCTGCCGCCGCGGAACCCCCGGCACCGCCGCCGCCGCCCCCTCCTGA
GGAGGACCCAGAGCAGGACAGCGGCCCGGAGGACCTGCCTCTCGTCAGGCTTGAGTTTGAAGAAACAGAA
GAACCTGATTTTACTGCATTATGTCAGAAATTAAAGATACCAGATCATGTCAGAGAGAGAGCTTGGTTAA
CTTGGGAGAAAGTTTCATCTGTGGATGGAGTATTGGGAGGTTATATTCAAAAGAAAAAGGAACTGTGGGG
AATCTGTATCTTTATTGCAGCAGTTGACCTAGATGAGATGTCGTTCACTTTTACTGAGCTACAGAAAAAC
ATAGAAATCAGTGTCCATAAATTCTTTAACTTACTAAAAGAAATTGATACCAGTACCAAAGTTGATAATG
CTATGTCAAGACTGTTGAAGAAGTATGATGTATTGTTTGCACTCTTCAGCAAATTGGAAAGGACATGTGA
ACTTATATATTTGACACAACCCAGCAGTTCGATATCTACTGAAATAAATTCTGCATTGGTGCTAAAAGTT
TCTTGGATCACATTTTTATTAGCTAAAGGGGAAGTATTACAAATGGAAGATGATCTGGTGATTTCATTTC
AGTTAATGCTATGTGTCCTTGACTATTTTATTAAACTCTCACCTCCCATGTTGCTCAAAGAACCATATAA
AACAGCTGTTATACCCATTAATGGTTCACCTCGAACACCCAGGCGAGGTCAGAACAGGAGTGCACGGATA
GCAAAACAACTAGAAAATGATACAAGAATTATTGAAGTTCTCTGTAAAGAACATGAATGTAATATAGATG
AGGTGAAAAATGTTTATTTCAAAAATTTTATACCTTTTATGAATTCTCTTGGACTTGTAACATCTAATGG
ACTTCCAGAGGTTGAAAATCTTTCTAAACGATACGAAGAAATTTATCTTAAAAATAAAGATCTAGATGCA
AGATTATTTTTGGATCATGATAAAACTCTTCAGACTGATTCTATAGACAGTTTTGAAACACAGAGAACAC
CACGAAAAAGTAACCTTGATGAAGAGGTGAATGTAATTCCTCCACACACTCCAGTTAGGACTGTTATGAA
CACTATCCAACAATTAATGATGATTTTAAATTCAGCAAGTGATCAACCTTCAGAAAATCTGATTTCCTAT
TTTAACAACTGCACAGTGAATCCAAAAGAAAGTATACTGAAAAGAGTGAAGGATATAGGATACATCTTTA
AAGAGAAATTTGCTAAAGCTGTGGGACAGGGTTGTGTCGAAATTGGATCACAGCGATACAAACTTGGAGT
TCGCTTGTATTACCGAGTAATGGAATCCATGCTTAAATCAGAAGAAGAACGATTATCCATTCAAAATTTT
AGCAAACTTCTGAATGACAACATTTTTCATATGTCTTTATTGGCGTGCGCTCTTGAGGTTGTAATGGCCA
CATATAGCAGAAGTACATCTCAGAATCTTGATTCTGGAACAGATTTGTCTTTCCCATGGATTCTGAATGT
GCTTAATTTAAAAGCCTTTGATTTTTACAAAGTGATCGAAAGTTTTATCAAAGCAGAAGGCAACTTGACA
AGAGAAATGATAAAACATTTAGAACGATGTGAACATCGAATCATGGAATCCCTTGCATGGCTCTCAGATT
CACCTTTATTTGATCTTATTAAACAATCAAAGGACCGAGAAGGACCAACTGATCACCTTGAATCTGCTTG
TCCTCTTAATCTTCCTCTCCAGAATAATCACACTGCAGCAGATATGTATCTTTCTCCTGTAAGATCTCCA
AAGAAAAAAGGTTCAACTACGCGTGTAAATTCTACTGCAAATGCAGAGACACAAGCAACCTCAGCCTTCC
AGACCCAGAAGCCATTGAAATCTACCTCTCTTTCACTGTTTTATAAAAAAGTGTATCGGCTAGCCTATCT
CCGGCTAAATACACTTTGTGAACGCCTTCTGTCTGAGCACCCAGAATTAGAACATATCATCTGGACCCTT
TTCCAGCACACCCTGCAGAATGAGTATGAACTCATGAGAGACAGGCATTTGGACCAAATTATGATGTGTT
CCATGTATGGCATATGCAAAGTGAAGAATATAGACCTTAAATTCAAAATCATTGTAACAGCATACAAGGA
TCTTCCTCATGCTGTTCAGGAGACATTCAAACGTGTTTTGATCAAAGAAGAGGAGTATGATTCTATTATA
GTATTCTATAACTCGGTCTTCATGCAGAGACTGAAAACAAATATTTTGCAGTATGCTTCCACCAGGCCCC
CTACCTTGTCACCAATACCTCACATTCCTCGAAGCCCTTACAAGTTTCCTAGTTCACCCTTACGGATTCC
TGGAGGGAACATCTATATTTCACCCCTGAAGAGTCCATATAAAATTTCAGAAGGTCTGCCAACACCAACA
AAAATGACTCCAAGATCAAGAATCTTAGTATCAATTGGTGAATCATTCGGGACTTCTGAGAAGTTCCAGA
AAATAAATCAGATGGTATGTAACAGCGACCGTGTGCTCAAAAGAAGTGCTGAAGGAAGCAACCCTCCTAA
ACCACTGAAAAAACTACGCTTTGATATTGAAGGATCAGATGAAGCAGATGGAAGTAAACATCTCCCAGGA
GAGTCCAAATTTCAGCAGAAACTGGCAGAAATGACTTCTACTCGAACACGAATGCAAAAGCAGAAAATGA
ATGATAGCATGGATACCTCAAACAAGGAAGAGAAATGATTGCCAACTTTCTTGTACAAAGTTGGCATTAT
AAGAAAGCATTGCTTATCAATTTGTTGCAACGAACAGGTCACTATCAGTCAAAATAAAATCATTATTTGC
CATCCAGCTGATATCCCCTATAGTGAGTCGTATTACATGGTCATAGCTGTTTCCTGGCAGCTCTGGCCCG
TGTCTCAAAATCTCTGATGTTACATTGCACAAGATAAAAATATATCATCATGCCTCCTCTAGACCAGCCA
GGACAGAAATGCCTCGACTTCGCTGCTACCCAAGGTTGCCGGGTGACGCACACCGTGGAAACGGATGAAG
GCACGAACCCAGTGGACATAAGCCTGTTCGGTTCGTAAGCTGTAATGCAAGTAGCGTATGCGCTCACGCA
ACTGGTCCAGAACCTTGACCGAACGCAGCGGTGGTAACGGCGCAGTGGCGGTTTTCATGGCTTGTTATGA
CTGTTTTTTTGGGGTACAGTCTATGCCTCGGGCATCCAAGCAGCAAGCGCGTTACGCCGTGGGTCGATGT
TTGATGTTATGGAGCAGCAACGATGTTACGCAGCAGGGCAGTCGCCCTAAAACAAAGTTAAACATTATGA
GGGAAGCGGTGATCGCCGAAGTATCGACTCAACTATCAGAGGTAGTTGGCGTCATCGAGCGCCATCTCGA
ACCGACGTTGCTGGCCGTACATTTGTACGGCTCCGCAGTGGATGGCGGCCTGAAGCCACACAGTGATATT
GATTTGCTGGTTACGGTGACCGTAAGGCTTGATGAAACAACGCGGCGAGCTTTGATCAACGACCTTTTGG
AAACTTCGGCTTCCCCTGGAGAGAGCGAGATTCTCCGCGCTGTAGAAGTCACCATTGTTGTGCACGACGA
CATCATTCCGTGGCGTTATCCAGCTAAGCGCGAACTGCAATTTGGAGAATGGCAGCGCAATGACATTCTT
GCAGGTATCTTCGAGCCAGCCACGATCGACATTGATCTGGCTATCTTGCTGACAAAAGCAAGAGAACATA
GCGTTGCCTTGGTAGGTCCAGCGGCGGAGGAACTCTTTGATCCGGTTCCTGAACAGGATCTATTTGAGGC
GCTAAATGAAACCTTAACGCTATGGAACTCGCCGCCCGACTGGGCTGGCGATGAGCGAAATGTAGTGCTT
ACGTTGTCCCGCATTTGGTACAGCGCAGTAACCGGCAAAATCGCGCCGAAGGATGTCGCTGCCGACTGGG
CAATGGAGCGCCTGCCGGCCCAGTATCAGCCCGTCATACTTGAAGCTAGACAGGCTTATCTTGGACAAGA
AGAAGATCGCTTGGCCTCGCGCGCAGATCAGTTGGAAGAATTTGTCCACTACGTGAAAGGCGAGATCACC
AAGGTAGTCGGCAAATAACCCTCGAGCCACCCATGACCAAAATCCCTTAACGTGAGTTACGCGTCGTTCC
ACTGAGCGTCAGACCCCGTAGAAAAGATCAAAGGATCTTCTTGAGATCCTTTTTTTCTGCGCGTAATCTG
CTGCTTGCAAACAAAAAAACCACCGCTACCAGCGGTGGTTTGTTTGCCGGATCAAGAGCTACCAACTCTT
TTTCCGAAGGTAACTGGCTTCAGCAGAGCGCAGATACCAAATACTGTTCTTCTAGTGTAGCCGTAGTTAG
GCCACCACTTCAAGAACTCTGTAGCACCGCCTACATACCTCGCTCTGCTAATCCTGTTACCAGTGGCTGC
TGCCAGTGGCGATAAGTCGTGTCTTACCGGGTTGGACTCAAGACGATAGTTACCGGATAAGGCGCAGCGG
TCGGGCTGAACGGGGGGTTCGTGCACACAGCCCAGCTTGGAGCGAACGACCTACACCGAACTGAGATACC
TACAGCGTGAGCTATGAGAAAGCGCCACGCTTCCCGAAGGGAGAAAGGCGGACAGGTATCCGGTAAGCGG
CAGGGTCGGAACAGGAGAGCGCACGAGGGAGCTTCCAGGGGGAAACGCCTGGTATCTTTATAGTCCTGTC
GGGTTTCGCCACCTCTGACTTGAGCGTCGATTTTTGTGATGCTCGTCAGGGGGGCGGAGCCTATGGAAAA
ACGCCAGCAACGCGGCCTTTTTACGGTTCCTGGCCTTTTGCTGGCCTTTTGCTCACATGTTCTTTCCTGC
GTTATCCCCTGATTCTGTGGATAACCGTATTACCGCCTTTGAGTGAGCTGATACCGCTCGCCGCAGCCGA
ACGACCGAGCGCAGCGAGTCAGTGAGCGAGGAAGCGGAAGAGCGCCCAATACGCAAACCGCCTCTCCCCG
CGCGTTGGCCGATTCATTAATGCAGCTGGCACGACAGGTTTCCCGACTGGAAAGCGGGCAGTGAGCGCAA
CGCAATTAATACGCGTACCGCTAGCCAGGAAGAGTTTGTAGAAACGCAAAAAGGCCATCCGTCAGGATGG
CCTTCTGCTTAGTTTGATGCCTGGCAGTTTATGGCGGGCGTCCTGCCCGCCACCCTCCGGGCCGTTGCTT
CACAACGTTCAAATCCGCTCCCGGCGGATTTGTCCTACTCAGGAGAGCGTTCACCGACAAACAACAGATA
AAACGAAAGGCCCAGTCTTCCGACTGAGCCTTTCGTTTTATTTGATGCCT
