>Addgene plasmid #81857 | pDONR223_RB1_WT | depositor partial sequence | sequence record 155176 | Insert sequence
ATGCCGCCCAAAACCCCCCGAAAAACGGCCGCCACCGCCGCCGCTGCCGCCGCGGAACCCCCGGCACCGC
CGCCGCCGCCCCCTCCTGAGGAGGACCCAGAGCAGGACAGCGGCCCGGAGGACCTGCCTCTCGTCAGGCT
TGAGTTTGAAGAAACAGAAGAACCTGATTTTACTGCATTATGTCAGAAATTAAAGATACCAGATCATGTC
AGAGAGAGAGCTTGGTTAACTTGGGAGAAAGTTTCATCTGTGGATGGAGTATTGGGAGGTTATATTCAAA
AGAAAAAGGAACTGTGGGGAATCTGTATCTTTATTGCAGCAGTTGACCTAGATGAGATGTCGTTCACTTT
TACTGAGCTACAGAAAAACATAGAAATCAGTGTCCATAAATTCTTTAACTTACTAAAAGAAATTGATACC
AGTACCAAAGTTGATAATGCTATGTCAAGACTGTTGAAGAAGTATGATGTATTGTTTGCACTCTTCAGCA
AATTGGAAAGGACATGTGAACTTATATATTTGACACAACCCAGCAGTTCGATATCTACTGAAATAAATTC
TGCATTGGTGCTAAAAGTTTCTTGGATCACATTTTTATTAGCTAAAGGGGAAGTATTACAAATGGAAGAT
GATCTGGTGATTTCATTTCAGTTAATGCTATGTGTCCTTGACTATTTTATTAAACTCTCACCTCCCATGT
TGCTCAAAGAACCATATAAAACAGCTGTTATACCCATTAATGGTTCACCTCGAACACCCAGGCGAGGTCA
GAACAGGAGTGCACGGATAGCAAAACAACTAGAAAATGATACAAGAATTATTGAAGTTCTCTGTAAAGAA
CATGAATGTAATATAGATGAGGTGAAAAATGTTTATTTCAAAAATTTTATACCTTTTATGAATTCTCTTG
GACTTGTAACATCTAATGGACTTCCAGAGGTTGAAAATCTTTCTAAACGATACGAAGAAATTTATCTTAA
AAATAAAGATCTAGATGCAAGATTATTTTTGGATCATGATAAAACTCTTCAGACTGATTCTATAGACAGT
TTTGAAACACAGAGAACACCACGAAAAAGTAACCTTGATGAAGAGGTGAATGTAATTCCTCCACACACTC
CAGTTAGGACTGTTATGAACACTATCCAACAATTAATGATGATTTTAAATTCAGCAAGTGATCAACCTTC
AGAAAATCTGATTTCCTATTTTAACAACTGCACAGTGAATCCAAAAGAAAGTATACTGAAAAGAGTGAAG
GATATAGGATACATCTTTAAAGAGAAATTTGCTAAAGCTGTGGGACAGGGTTGTGTCGAAATTGGATCAC
AGCGATACAAACTTGGAGTTCGCTTGTATTACCGAGTAATGGAATCCATGCTTAAATCAGAAGAAGAACG
ATTATCCATTCAAAATTTTAGCAAACTTCTGAATGACAACATTTTTCATATGTCTTTATTGGCGTGCGCT
CTTGAGGTTGTAATGGCCACATATAGCAGAAGTACATCTCAGAATCTTGATTCTGGAACAGATTTGTCTT
TCCCATGGATTCTGAATGTGCTTAATTTAAAAGCCTTTGATTTTTACAAAGTGATCGAAAGTTTTATCAA
AGCAGAAGGCAACTTGACAAGAGAAATGATAAAACATTTAGAACGATGTGAACATCGAATCATGGAATCC
CTTGCATGGCTCTCAGATTCACCTTTATTTGATCTTATTAAACAATCAAAGGACCGAGAAGGACCAACTG
ATCACCTTGAATCTGCTTGTCCTCTTAATCTTCCTCTCCAGAATAATCACACTGCAGCAGATATGTATCT
TTCTCCTGTAAGATCTCCAAAGAAAAAAGGTTCAACTACGCGTGTAAATTCTACTGCAAATGCAGAGACA
CAAGCAACCTCAGCCTTCCAGACCCAGAAGCCATTGAAATCTACCTCTCTTTCACTGTTTTATAAAAAAG
TGTATCGGCTAGCCTATCTCCGGCTAAATACACTTTGTGAACGCCTTCTGTCTGAGCACCCAGAATTAGA
ACATATCATCTGGACCCTTTTCCAGCACACCCTGCAGAATGAGTATGAACTCATGAGAGACAGGCATTTG
GACCAAATTATGATGTGTTCCATGTATGGCATATGCAAAGTGAAGAATATAGACCTTAAATTCAAAATCA
TTGTAACAGCATACAAGGATCTTCCTCATGCTGTTCAGGAGACATTCAAACGTGTTTTGATCAAAGAAGA
GGAGTATGATTCTATTATAGTATTCTATAACTCGGTCTTCATGCAGAGACTGAAAACAAATATTTTGCAG
TATGCTTCCACCAGGCCCCCTACCTTGTCACCAATACCTCACATTCCTCGAAGCCCTTACAAGTTTCCTA
GTTCACCCTTACGGATTCCTGGAGGGAACATCTATATTTCACCCCTGAAGAGTCCATATAAAATTTCAGA
AGGTCTGCCAACACCAACAAAAATGACTCCAAGATCAAGAATCTTAGTATCAATTGGTGAATCATTCGGG
ACTTCTGAGAAGTTCCAGAAAATAAATCAGATGGTATGTAACAGCGACCGTGTGCTCAAAAGAAGTGCTG
AAGGAAGCAACCCTCCTAAACCACTGAAAAAACTACGCTTTGATATTGAAGGATCAGATGAAGCAGATGG
AAGTAAACATCTCCCAGGAGAGTCCAAATTTCAGCAGAAACTGGCAGAAATGACTTCTACTCGAACACGA
ATGCAAAAGCAGAAAATGAATGATAGCATGGATACCTCAAACAAGGAAGAGAAA
